>Addgene plasmid #107976 | pFLAG-p49 | addgene full sequence | sequence record 212885 | Addgene NGS Result
GACATTGATTATTGACTAGTTATTAATAGTAATCAATTACGGGGTCATTAGTTCATAGCCCATATATGGA
GTTCCGCGTTACATAACTTACGGTAAATGGCCCGCCTGGCTGACCGCCCAACGACCCCCGCCCATTGACG
TCAATAATGACGTATGTTCCCATAGTAACGCCAATAGGGACTTTCCATTGACGTCAATGGGTGGAGTATT
TACGGTAAACTGCCCACTTGGCAGTACATCAAGTGTATCATATGCCAAGTACGCCCCCTATTGACGTCAA
TGACGGTAAATGGCCCGCCTGGCATTATGCCCAGTACATGACCTTATGGGACTTTCCTACTTGGCAGTAC
ATCTACGTATTAGTCATCGCTATTACCATGGTGATGCGGTTTTGGCAGTACATCAATGGGCGTGGATAGC
GGTTTGACTCACGGGGATTTCCAAGTCTCCACCCCATTGACGTCAATGGGAGTTTGTTTTGGCACCAAAA
TCAACGGGACTTTCCAAAATGTCGTAACAACTCCGCCCCATTGACGCAAATGGGCGGTAGGCGTGTACGG
TGGGAGGTCTATATAAGCAGAGCTCTCTGGCTAACTAGAGAACCCACTGCTTACTGGCTTATCGAAATTA
ATACGACTCACTATAGGGAGACCCAAGCTGGCTAGCGTTTAAACTTAAGCTTGGTACCGAGCTCGGATCC
ACTAGTCCAGTGTGGTGGAATTCGGCTCTGCAGCATGGACTACAAGGACGACGATGACAAGGAGAGTTGC
TACAACCCAGGTCTGGATGGTATTATTGAATATGATGATTTCAAATTGAACTCCTCCATTGTGGAACCCA
AGGAGCCAGCCCCAGAAACAGCTGATGGCCCCTACCTGGTGATCGTGGAACAGCCTAAGCAGAGAGGCTT
CCGATTTCGATATGGCTGTGAAGGCCCCTCCCATGGAGGACTGCCCGGTGCCTCCAGTGAGAAGGGCCGA
AAGACCTATCCCACTGTCAAGATCTGTAACTACGAGGGACCAGCCAAGATCGAGGTGGACCTGGTAACAC
ACAGTGACCCACCTCGTGCTCATGCCCACAGTCTGGTGGGCAAGCAATGCTCGGAGCTGGGGATCTGCGC
CGTTTCTGTGGGGCCCAAGGACATGACTGCCCAATTTAACAACCTGGGTGTCCTGCATGTGACTAAGAAG
AACATGATGGGGACTATGATACAAAAACTTCAGAGGCAGCGGCTCCGCTCTAGGCCCCAGGGCCTTACGG
AGGCCGAGCAGCGGGAGCTGGAGCAAGAGGCCAAAGAACTGAAGAAGGTGATGGATCTGAGTATAGTGCG
GCTGCGCTTCTCTGCCTTCCTTAGAGCCAGTGATGGCTCCTTCTCCCTGCCCCTGAAGCCAGTCATCTCC
CAGCCCATCCATGACAGCAAATCTCCGGGGGCATCAAACCTGAAGATTTCTCGAATGGACAAGACAGCAG
GCTCTGTGCGGGGTGGAGATGAAGTTTATCTGCTTTGTGACAAGGTGCAGAAAGATGACATTGAGGTTCG
GTTCTATGAGGATGATGAGAATGGATGGCAGGCCTTTGGGGACTTCTCTCCCACAGATGTGCATAAACAG
TATGCCATTGTGTTCCGGACACCCCCCTATCACAAGATGAAGATTGAGCGGCCTGTAACAGTGTTTCTGC
AACTGAAACGCAAGCGAGGAGGGGACGTGTCTGATTCCAAACAGTTCACCTATTACCCTCTGGTGGAAGA
CAAGGAAGAGGTGCAGCGGAAGCGGAGGAAGGCCTTGCCCACCTTCTCCCAGCCCTTCGGGGGTGGCTCC
CACATGGGTGGAGGCTCTGGGGGTGCAGCCGGGGGCTACGGAGGAGCTGGAGGAGGTGAGGGGGTACTGA
TGGAGGGAGGGGTAAAGGTAAGAGAAGCTGTGGAGGAAAAAAATCTGGGGGAGGCCGGGCGTGGTGGCTC
ACGCCTGTAATCCAGCCCTTTGGGAGGCCAAGGCAGGCAGATTACCTGAGATCAGGAGTTCAAGACCAGC
TTGGCCAACAGCGTGAAACCTCGTCTCTACTAAAAATACAAACATTAGCTGGGCATGGTGGCAGGCGCCT
GTAATCCCAGCTACTCGGGAGGCTGAGGCAGGAGAATCGCTTGAACCCTGGGAGACAAGAGGTTGCAGTA
AGCTGAGATCACACCACTGCACTCCAGGCTGAGCCGAATTCTGCAGATATCCAGCACAGTGGCGGCCGCT
CGAGTCTAGAGGGCCCGTTTAAACCCGCTGATCAGCCTCGACTGTGCCTTCTAGTTGCCAGCCATCTGTT
GTTTGCCCCTCCCCCGTGCCTTCCTTGACCCTGGAAGGTGCCACTCCCACTGTCCTTTCCTAATAAAATG
AGGAAATTGCATCGCATTGTCTGAGTAGGTGTCATTCTATTCTGGGGGGTGGGGTGGGGCAGGACAGCAA
GGGGGAGGATTGGGAAGACAATAGCAGGCATGCTGGGGATGCGGTGGGCTCTATGGCTTCTGAGGCGGAA
AGAACCAGTGGCGGTAATACGGTTATCCACAGAATCAGGGGATAACGCAGGAAAGAACATGTGAGCAAAA
GGCCAGCAAAAGGCCAGGAACCGTAAAAAGGCCGCGTTGCTGGCGTTTTTCCATAGGCTCCGCCCCCCTG
ACGAGCATCACAAAAATCGACGCTCAAGTCAGAGGTGGCGAAACCCGACAGGACTATAAAGATACCAGGC
GTTTCCCCCTGGAAGCTCCCTCGTGCGCTCTCCTGTTCCGACCCTGCCGCTTACCGGATACCTGTCCGCC
TTTCTCCCTTCGGGAAGCGTGGCGCTTTCTCATAGCTCACGCTGTAGGTATCTCAGTTCGGTGTAGGTCG
TTCGCTCCAAGCTGGGCTGTGTGCACGAACCCCCCGTTCAGCCCGACCGCTGCGCCTTATCCGGTAACTA
TCGTCTTGAGTCCAACCCGGTAAGACACGACTTATCGCCACTGGCAGCAGCCACTGGTAACAGGATTAGC
AGAGCGAGGTATGTAGGCGGTGCTACAGAGTTCTTGAAGTGGTGGCCTAACTACGGCTACACTAGAAGAA
CAGTATTTGGTATCTGCGCTCTGCTGAAGCCAGTTACCTTCGGAAAAAGAGTTGGTAGCTCTTGATCCGG
CAAACAAACCACCGCTGGTAGCGGTGGTTTTTTTGTTTGCAAGCAGCAGATTACGCGCAGAAAAAAAGGA
TCTCAAGAAGATCCTTTGATCTTTTCTACGGGGTCTGACGCTCAGTGGAACGAAAACTCACGTTAAGGGA
TTTTGGTCATGAGATTATCAAAAAGGATCTTCACCTAGATCCTTTTAAATTAAAAATGAAGTTTTAAATC
AATCTAAAGTATATATGAGTAACCTGAGGCTATGGCAGGGCCTGCCGCCCCGACGTTGGCTGCGAGCCCT
GGGCCTTCACCCGAACTTGGGGGGTGGGGTGGGGAAAAGGAAGAAACGCGGGCGTATTGGCCCCAATGGG
GTCTCGGTGGGGTATCGACAGAGTGCCAGCCCTGGGACCGAACCCCGCGTTTATGAACAAACGACCCAAC
ACCGTGCGTTTTATTCTGTCTTTTTATTGCCGTCATAGCGCGGGTTCCTTCCGGTATTGTCTCCTTCCGT
GTTTCAGTTAGCCTCCCCCTAGGGTGGGCGAAGAACTCCAGCATGAGATCCCCGCGCTGGAGGATCATCC
AGCCGGCGTCCCGGAAAACGATTCCGAAGCCCAACCTTTCATAGAAGGCGGCGGTGGAATCGAAATCTCG
TGATGGCAGGTTGGGCGTCGCTTGGTCGGTCATTTCGAACCCCAGAGTCCCGCTCAGAAGAACTCGTCAA
GAAGGCGATAGAAGGCGATGCGCTGCGAATCGGGAGCGGCGATACCGTAAAGCACGAGGAAGCGGTCAGC
CCATTCGCCGCCAAGCTCTTCAGCAATATCACGGGTAGCCAACGCTATGTCCTGATAGCGGTCCGCCACA
CCCAGCCGGCCACAGTCGATGAATCCAGAAAAGCGGCCATTTTCCACCATGATATTCGGCAAGCAGGCAT
CGCCATGGGTCACGACGAGATCCTCGCCGTCGGGCATGCTCGCCTTGAGCCTGGCGAACAGTTCGGCTGG
CGCGAGCCCCTGATGCTCTTCGTCCAGATCATCCTGATCGACAAGACCGGCTTCCATCCGAGTACGTGCT
CGCTCGATGCGATGTTTCGCTTGGTGGTCGAATGGGCAGGTAGCCGGATCAAGCGTATGCAGCCGCCGCA
TTGCATCAGCCATGATGGATACTTTCTCGGCAGGAGCAAGGTGAGATGACAGGAGATCCTGCCCCGGCAC
TTCGCCCAATAGCAGCCAGTCCCTTCCCGCTTCAGTGACAACGTCGAGCACAGCTGCGCAAGGAACGCCC
GTCGTGGCCAGCCACGATAGCCGCGCTGCCTCGTCTTGCAGTTCATTCAGGGCACCGGACAGGTCGGTCT
TGACAAAAAGAACCGGGCGCCCCTGCGCTGACAGCCGGAACACGGCGGCATCAGAGCAGCCGATTGTCTG
TTGTGCCCAGTCATAGCCGAATAGCCTCTCCACCCAAGCGGCCGGAGAACCTGCGTGCAATCCATCTTGT
TCAATCATGCGAAACGATCCTCATCCTGTCTCTTGATCGATCTTTGCAAAAGCCTAGGCCTCCAAAAAAG
CCTCCTCACTACTTCTGGAATAGCTCAGAGGCCGAGGCGGCCTCGGCCTCTGCATAAATAAAAAAAATTA
GTCAGCCATGGGGCGGAGAATGGGCGGAACTGGGCGGAGTTAGGGGCGGGATGGGCGGAGTTAGGGGCGG
GACTATGGTTGCTGACTAATTGAGATGCATGCTTTGCATACTTCTGCCTGCTGGGGAGCCTGGGGACTTT
CCACACCTGGTTGCTGACTAATTGAGATGCATGCTTTGCATACTTCTGCCTGCTGGGGAGCCTGGGGACT
TTCCACACCCTAACTGACACACATTCCACAGCTGGTTCTTTCCGCCTCAGGACTCTTCCTTTTTCAATAA
ATCAATCTAAAGTATATATGAGTAAACTTGGTCTGACAGTTACCAATGCTTAATCAGTGAGGCACCTATC
TCAGCGATCTGTCTATTTCGTTCATCCATAGTTGCCTGACTCCCCGTCGTGTAGATAACTACGATACGGG
AGGGCTTACCATCTGGCCCCAGTGCTGCAATGATACCGCGAGACCCACGCTCACCGGCTCCAGATTTATC
AGCAATAAACCAGCCAGCCGGAAGGGCCGAGCGCAGAAGTGGTCCTGCAACTTTATCCGCCTCCATCCAG
TCTATTAATTGTTGCCGGGAAGCTAGAGTAAGTAGTTCGCCAGTTAATAGTTTGCGCAACGTTGTTGCCA
TTGCTACAGGCATCGTGGTGTCACGCTCGTCGTTTGGTATGGCTTCATTCAGCTCCGGTTCCCAACGATC
AAGGCGAGTTACATGATCCCCCATGTTGTGCAAAAAAGCGGTTAGCTCCTTCGGTCCTCCGATCGTTGTC
AGAAGTAAGTTGGCCGCAGTGTTATCACTCATGGTTATGGCAGCACTGCATAATTCTCTTACTGTCATGC
CATCCGTAAGATGCTTTTCTGTGACTGGTGAGTACTCAACCAAGTCATTCTGAGAATAGTGTATGCGGCG
ACCGAGTTGCTCTTGCCCGGCGTCAATACGGGATAATACCGCGCCACATAGCAGAACTTTAAAAGTGCTC
ATCATTGGAAAACGTTCTTCGGGGCGAAAACTCTCAAGGATCTTACCGCTGTTGAGATCCAGTTCGATGT
AACCCACTCGTGCACCCAACTGATCTTCAGCATCTTTTACTTTCACCAGCGTTTCTGGGTGAGCAAAAAC
AGGAAGGCAAAATGCCGCAAAAAAGGGAATAAGGGCGACACGGAAATGTTGAATACTCATACTCTTCCTT
TTTCAATATTATTGAAGCATTTATCAGGGTTATTGTCTCATGAGCGGATACATATTTGAATGTATTTAGA
AAAATAAACAAATAGGGGTTCCGCGCACATTTCCCCGAAAAGTGCCACCTG
[124 nt withheld, positions 6072-6195]
C
[91 nt withheld, positions 6197-6287]
A
[49 nt withheld, positions 6289-6337]
CCTTTGACGTTGGAGTCCACGTTCTTT
[37 nt withheld, positions 6365-6401]
ACCCTATCTCGGTCTATTCTTTTGATTTATAAGGGATTTTGCCGATTTCGGCCTATTGGTTAAAAAATGA
GCTGATTTAACAAAAATTTAACGCGAATTTTAACAAAATATTAACGCTTACAATTTACGCGCGCGTT
Features (pLannotate 1.2.2; 19 found; start..end, strand, type, name):
      1..380     +  enhancer       CMV enhancer: human cytomegalovirus immediate early enhancer
    381..584     +  promoter       CMV promoter: human cytomegalovirus (CMV) immediate early promoter
    580..613     +  LTR            5' LTR (truncated) (fragment): truncated 5' long terminal repeat (LTR) from HIV-1
    629..647     +  promoter       T7 promoter: promoter for bacteriophage T7 RNA polymerase
    741..761     +  CDS            FLAG (fragment): FLAG® epitope tag, followed by an enterokinase cleavage site
    762..1838    +  CDS            NFKB2 (fragment): NFKB2_HUMAN - Also known as LYT10. Experimental evidence at protein level: Swiss-Prot protein existence level 1. NF-kappa-B is a pleiotropic transcription factor present in almost all cell types and is the endpoint of a series of signal transduction events that are initiated by a vast array of stimuli related to many biological processes such as inflammation, immunity, differentiation, cell growth, tumorigenesis and apoptosis. NF-kappa-B is a homo- or heterodimeric complex formed by the Rel-like domain- containing proteins RELA/p65, RELB, NFKB1/p105, NFKB1/p50, REL and NFKB2/p52. The dimers bi
   2007..2144    -  CDS            C9orf85 (fragment): CI085_HUMAN - Experimental evidence at protein level: Swiss-Prot protein existence level 1. From Homo sapiens (Human).
   2282..2506    +  polyA_signal   bGH poly(A) signal: bovine growth hormone polyadenylation signal
   2510..2528    +  promoter       SV40 promoter (fragment): SV40 enhancer and early promoter
   2638..3226    -  rep_origin     ori: high-copy-number ColE1/pMB1/pBR322/pUC origin of replication
   3448..3464    +  polyA_signal   bGH poly(A) signal (fragment): bovine growth hormone polyadenylation signal
   3555..3602    -  polyA_signal   HSV TK poly(A) signal: herpes simplex virus thymidine kinase polyadenylation signal (Cole and Stacy, 1985)
   3661..3813    -  CDS            ble (fragment): BLE_KLEPN - Experimental evidence at protein level: Swiss-Prot protein existence level 1. Binding protein with a strong affinity to the bleomycin family of antibiotics. Binds to CL990; an antimitotic-antibiotic compound. From Klebsiella pneumoniae.
   3834..4628    -  CDS            NeoR/KanR: aminoglycoside phosphotransferase from Tn5; aph(3')-II (or nptII); confers resistance to neomycin, kanamycin, and G418 (Geneticin®)
   4663..5020    -  promoter       SV40 promoter: SV40 enhancer and early promoter
   5022..5039    -  promoter       AmpR promoter (fragment): bla
   5080..5940    -  CDS            AmpR: β-lactamase; bla; confers resistance to ampicillin, carbenicillin, and related antibiotics
   5941..6045    -  promoter       AmpR promoter: bla
   6072..6500    +  rep_origin     f1 ori (sequence partly withheld): f1 bacteriophage origin of replication; arrow indicates direction of (+) strand synthesis
