[The description below was written by a language model from this plasmid's Addgene catalogue record and pLannotate feature annotations shown in this document.]
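Description:
pFLAG-p49 is a mammalian expression plasmid built on a pFLAG backbone for producing human NF-κB p49 with an N-terminal FLAG epitope. In the sequenced 6.5 kb record, the CMV immediate-early enhancer and promoter drive a short FLAG coding segment fused directly to the insert, with a bovine growth hormone polyadenylation signal downstream. A T7 promoter lies between the CMV promoter and the tag, which could support in vitro transcription. The catalogue notes an R177S substitution in the insert; the cloning sites are not recorded.

There is a discrepancy in the gene assignment. The catalogue links the insert to NFKB1, but the sequence annotation matches the roughly 1.1 kb open reading frame to a fragment of NFKB2 (also known as LYT10). p49 is generally understood as a short NFKB2-derived, Rel-homology-domain-containing product, so the feature table is consistent with the construct's name and the NFKB1 link may be a cataloguing error. Users should check the sequence themselves. A short antisense match to C9orf85 between the insert and the poly(A) signal is probably carried-over cDNA or an incidental hit.

For propagation in bacteria the plasmid carries a high-copy ColE1/pUC-type origin and a β-lactamase gene conferring ampicillin resistance, along with an f1 origin for single-stranded DNA production. An SV40 early promoter drives a NeoR/KanR cassette with an HSV TK poly(A) signal, which should permit G418 selection of stably transfected mammalian cells. Several small fragments (ble, a truncated HIV-1 LTR, partial SV40 and bGH elements) appear to be backbone remnants. The construct suits transient or stable expression of FLAG-tagged p49, with detection or immunoprecipitation through the tag, in studies of NF-κB signalling.
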