Addgene plasmid #107976: pFLAG-p49
Purpose: expresssion of Flag-tagged NF-kB p49
Depositing lab: Georg Weber. Depositing organization: University of Cincinnati.
Backbone
  Vector backbone: pFLAG
  Vector type: Mammalian Expression
Growth in bacteria
  Bacterial resistance: Ampicillin, 100 μg/mL
  Growth temperature: 37°C
  Growth strain: DH5alpha
  Copy number: High Copy
Gene/Insert
  Gene/Insert name: NF-kB p49
  Species: H. sapiens (human)
  Mutation: R177S
  Entrez Gene: NFKB1 (a.k.a. CVID12, EBP-1, KBF1, NF-kB, NF-kB1, NF-kappa-B1, NF-kappaB, NF-kappabeta, NFKB-p105, NFKB-p50, NFkappaB)
  Tag / fusion protein: FLAG (N terminal on backbone)
  Cloning method: Restriction Enzyme; 5′ cloning site Unknown (unknown if destroyed); 3′ cloning site Unknown (unknown if destroyed)
Terms and licenses: Academic/Nonprofit Terms; Industry Terms: Not Available to Industry
How to cite: pFLAG-p49 was a gift from Georg Weber (Addgene plasmid # 107976 ; http://n2t.net/addgene:107976 ; RRID:Addgene_107976)
